Addgene plasmid #50806: MSRP4-bio-His
Purpose: Expresses enzymatically monobiotinylated full length MSRP4
Depositing lab: Gavin Wright. Depositing organization: Wellcome Sanger Institute. Publication: Towards a comprehensive Plasmodium falciparum merozoite cell surface and secreted recombinant protein library. Zenonos ZA, Rayner JC, Wright GJ. Malar J. 2014 Mar 12;13(1):93. doi: 10.1186/1475-2875-13-93. PubMed 24620899.
Backbone
  Vector backbone: pTT3
  Backbone manufacturer: Yves Durocher
  Backbone size w/o insert (bp): 6670
  Vector type: Mammalian Expression
Growth in bacteria
  Bacterial resistance: Ampicillin, 100 μg/mL
  Growth temperature: 37°C
  Growth strain: Top10
  Copy number: High Copy
Gene/Insert
  Gene/Insert name: MSRP4 (alt name: MAL13P1.173)
  Species: P. falciparum
  Insert size (bp): 881
  Mutation: all potential N-linked glycosylation sites (N-X-S/T, where X is not proline) were systematically removed by substituting alanine for serine/threonine at these sites.
  Promoter: CMV
  Tag / fusion protein: ratCD4d3+4,biotinylation sequence, 6xHis (C terminal on backbone)
  Cloning method: Restriction Enzyme; 5′ cloning site NotI (not destroyed); 3′ cloning site AscI (not destroyed)
  Sequencing primers: 5′ CMV-F; 3′ EBVori-F (5'-CCACTCAGTGTTGGCAAATG-3')
Resource information
  A portion of this plasmid was derived from a plasmid made by: pTT3 was obtained from Yves Durocher, National Research Council of Canada
Terms and licenses: Academic/Nonprofit Terms; Industry Terms: Not Available to Industry
Depositor comments: Made by gene synthesis
How to cite: MSRP4-bio-His was a gift from Gavin Wright (Addgene plasmid # 50806 ; http://n2t.net/addgene:50806 ; RRID:Addgene_50806)
