[The description below was written by a language model from this plasmid's Addgene catalogue record and pLannotate feature annotations shown in this document.]
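Description:
MSRP4-bio-His is a mammalian expression plasmid built on the pTT3 backbone and designed to produce a soluble, secreted recombinant form of the Plasmodium falciparum merozoite protein MSRP4 (MAL13P1.173). In bacteria it is maintained at high copy through a ColE1/pUC-type origin and selected with ampicillin via the β-lactamase gene. The backbone also carries an Epstein-Barr virus oriP fragment, which supports episomal persistence in mammalian cells that supply EBNA1, a feature that suits transient high-yield expression. Remnants of lac regulatory elements and other small fragments in the feature table are vector carry-over rather than functional parts of the expression unit.

Transcription is driven by the CMV immediate early enhancer and promoter, followed by adenovirus-derived leader and splice elements and a chimeric intron fragment that promote efficient mRNA processing, and terminated by the rabbit β-globin polyadenylation signal. The open reading frame begins with a fragment annotated as a mouse immunoglobulin heavy chain signal sequence, which directs secretion. This is followed by the synthetic MSRP4 insert of about 0.9 kb, cloned between NotI and AscI; the insert itself is not annotated in the feature table but occupies the gap between the signal sequence and the downstream tag. All potential N-linked glycosylation sites were removed by substituting alanine for the serine or threonine in each sequon, preventing inappropriate glycosylation of the parasite protein in mammalian cells. At the C terminus, the backbone supplies rat CD4 domains 3 and 4, a peptide substrate for enzymatic biotinylation, and a 6xHis tag. These allow monobiotinylation for oriented capture on streptavidin and purification by metal affinity. The plasmid belongs to a library of merozoite surface and secreted proteins.
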