Features (pLannotate 1.2.2; 18 found; start..end, strand, type, name):
      7..386     +  enhancer       CMV enhancer: human cytomegalovirus immediate early enhancer
    388..587     +  promoter       CMV promoter: human cytomegalovirus (CMV) immediate early promoter
    655..693     +  misc_feature   Ad SA (fragment): adenovirus major late transcript splice acceptor (Friedrich and Soriano, 1991)
    726..935     -  CDS            PTP (fragment): TERM_ADE02 - Experimental evidence at protein level: Swiss-Prot protein existence level 1. Protein covalently bound to the viral DNA that acts as a primer for viral genomic replication by DNA strand displacement. Assembles on the viral origin of replication in an initiation complex with viral polymerase, DBP, host NFIA and host POU2F1/OCT1. During initiation, the polymerase covalently couples the first dCTP with Ser- 580 of pTP. The terminal protein stimulates the template activity over 20 fold compared to protein-free templates. Neo-synthesized viral genomes are linked to two preterminal prot
    966..1055    +  intron         chimeric intron (fragment): chimera between introns from adenovirus and immunoglobulin heavy chain genes
   1074..1120    +  CDS            IgH signal sequence (fragment): signal sequence from the mouse immunoglobulin heavy chain variable region
   2037..2624    +  CDS            Cd4 (fragment): CD4_RAT - Experimental evidence at protein level: Swiss-Prot protein existence level 1. Integral membrane glycoprotein that plays an essential role in the immune response and serves multiple functions in responses against both external and internal offenses. In T-cells, functions primarily as a coreceptor for MHC class II molecule:peptide complex. The antigens presented by class II peptides are derived from extracellular proteins while class I peptides are derived from cytosolic proteins. Interacts simultaneously with the T-cell receptor (TCR) and the MHC class II presented by antigen presenti
   2784..2839    +  polyA_signal   β-globin poly(A) signal: rabbit β-globin polyadenylation signal (Gil and Proudfoot, 1987)
   3353..5034    -  rep_origin     oriP (fragment): Epstein-Barr virus oriP replication origin (Yates et al., 2000)
   5161..5265    +  promoter       AmpR promoter: bla
   5266..6126    +  CDS            AmpR: β-lactamase; bla; confers resistance to ampicillin, carbenicillin, and related antibiotics
   6297..6885    +  rep_origin     ori: high-copy-number ColE1/pMB1/pBR322/pUC origin of replication
   7068..7160    +  CDS            lacI (fragment): lac repressor; lacI; The lac repressor binds to the lac operator to inhibit transcription in E. coli. This inhibition can be relieved by adding lactose or isopropyl-β-D-thiogalactopyranoside (IPTG).
   7173..7194    +  protein_bind   CAP binding site: CAP binding activates transcription in the presence of cAMP. E. coli catabolite activator protein
   7209..7239    +  promoter       lac promoter: promoter for the E. coli lac operon
   7247..7263    +  protein_bind   lac operator: The lac repressor binds to the lac operator to inhibit transcription in E. coli. This inhibition can be relieved by adding lactose or isopropyl-β-D-thiogalactopyranoside (IPTG). lac repressor encoded by lacI
   7333..7349    +  promoter       tet promoter (fragment): E. coli promoter for tetracycline efflux protein gene
   7359..7384    -  CDS            bla(M) (fragment): β-lactamase lacking the signal sequence; bla(M); allows cytosolic expression of β-lactamase
>Addgene plasmid #50806 | MSRP4-bio-His | depositor full sequence | sequence record 76206 | MSRP4-bio-His sequence 7551 bps
CATGTTGACATTGATTATTGACTAGTTATTAATAGTAATCAATTACGGGGTCATTAGTTCATAGCCCATA
TATGGAGTTCCGCGTTACATAACTTACGGTAAATGGCCCGCCTGGCTGACCGCCCAACGACCCCCGCCCA
TTGACGTCAATAATGACGTATGTTCCCATAGTAACGCCAATAGGGACTTTCCATTGACGTCAATGGGTGG
AGTATTTACGGTAAACTGCCCACTTGGCAGTACATCAAGTGTATCATATGCCAAGTCCGCCCCCTATTGA
CGTCAATGACGGTAAATGGCCCGCCTGGCATTATGCCCAGTACATGACCTTACGGGACTTTCCTACTTGG
CAGTACATCTACGTATTAGTCATCGCTATTACCATGGTGATGCGGTTTTGGCAGTACACCAATGGGCGTG
GATAGCGGTTTGACTCACGGGGATTTCCAAGTCTCCACCCCATTGACGTCAATGGGAGTTTGTTTTGGCA
CCAAAATCAACGGGACTTTCCAAAATGTCGTAATAACCCCGCCCCGTTGACGCAAATGGGCGGTAGGCGT
GTACGGTGGGAGGTCTATATAAGCAGAGCTCGTTTAGTGAACCGTCAGATCCTCACTCTCTTCCGCATCG
CTGTCTGCGAGGGCCAGCTGTTGGGCTCGCGGTTGAGGACAAACTCTTCGCGGTCTTTCCAGTACTCTTG
GATCGGAAACCCGTCGGCCTCCGAACGGTACTCCGCCACCGAGGGACCTGAGCGAGTCCGCATCGACCGG
ATCGGAAAACCTCTCGAGAAAGGCGTCTAACCAGTCACAGTCGCAAGGTAGGCTGAGCACCGTGGCGGGC
GGCAGCGGGTGGCGGTCGGGGTTGTTTCTGGCGGAGGTGCTGCTGATGATGTAATTAAAGTAGGCGGTCT
TGAGACGGCGGATGGTCGAGGTGAGGTGTGGCAGGCTTGAGATCCAGCTGTTGGGGTGAGTACTCCCTCT
CAAAAGCGGGCATTACTTCTGCGCTAAGATTGTCAGTTTCCAAAAACGAGGAGGATTTGATATTCACCTG
GCCCGATCTGGCCATACACTTGAGTGACAATGACATCCACTTTGCCTTTCTCTCCACAGGTGTCCACTCC
CAGGTCCAAGTTTGCCACCATGGAGTTTCAGACCCAGGTACTCATGTCCCTGCTGCTCTGCATGTCTGGT
GCGGCCGCAGACAAGAACACCTTCCCCAAAGAGATCATCGAGTACGAGAAGGACCTGGAACTGGCCAAGA
TCAAAGAGAAGCTGCAGAACCTGAACGACATCATCGTGGACAAGCTGATCGAGAGCTTCAAGGACAACGT
GGACGTGCTGAAAGTGATCATCCAGGAACTCGAGAAAGAAAAAGAGAAAGAGAACAAGCTGGCCAAGAAG
AAGCGCGAGATCAGCAACAACGACTTCCTGAACAACAAGAACAGCAACAAGATCAAGGGCCAGGGCTTCT
TCACCAGCACCTGGAAGCAGATTAAGGGCAACAGCGAGGAAAACAGCGAGAACCAGCAGAAGTCCAGCAA
GAGCCAGAGCCTGCAGAGCAACGAGCCCAACAAGCTGAACCAGGAAAACATTGCCCCCGTCCAGACCACC
ATCACCAACACCAATGTGGACAACACCATCAGCGTGATCAAGTACCTGGACAACGCCTACGACGAGGTCC
TGAAAGAGATGAACCTGGCCAAAAACTCCGACAACGAGAAGTACCGGTCCCGCTTCGACAACTTCAAGCA
GGGCTTCGAGAACCTGATCCTGAACCAGAATGAGTACGAGCTGATCAAGCGGCTGATCCTGGCATTCAGC
AACCAGGAAGAGAGCGGCACCAACAAGAAAAACCACATCGTGAACATGCTGAAGAAGGCCCTCGAGGAAG
AGAAGTTCAGCGACGAGTTCAAGAACTTCATCTACGGCATCTACGCCTACGCCAAGAAGCACAACTACCT
GAGACTGATCGACAGCAACCGGGACATCTACAAGAACGTGTTCGAGAACGCCGCCAACCTGCTGGACACC
CTGCAGATGAAGCTGAAGCGGGTGCCATCTCAGGGCGCGCCGTCGACCTCCATCACGGCCTATAAGAGTG
AGGGGGAGTCAGCGGAGTTCTCCTTCCCACTCAACCTTGGAGAGGAAAGCCTGCAGGGAGAGTTGAGATG
GAAGGCAGAGAAGGCTCCTTCTTCCCAGTCCTGGATCACCTTCTCCCTAAAGAACCAAAAGGTGTCTGTG
CAGAAGTCTACTAGCAACCCCAAGTTCCAGCTGTCCGAAACGCTCCCACTCACCCTTCAGATACCCCAGG
TCTCCCTTCAGTTTGCTGGTTCTGGCAACCTGACCCTGACTCTGGACAGAGGGATACTGTATCAGGAAGT
GAACCTGGTGGTGATGAAAGTGACTCAGCCCGACAGCAACACTTTGACCTGTGAGGTGATGGGACCCACC
TCACCCAAGATGAGACTGATCTTGAAGCAGGAGAATCAGGAGGCCAGGGTCTCCAGGCAGGAGAAAGTGA
TTCAAGTGCAGGCCCCTGAAGCAGGGGTGTGGCAATGTCTACTGAGTGAAGGTGAAGAGGTCAAGATGGA
CTCCAAGATCCAGGTTTTATCCAAAGGGTTGAATTCCGGCAGCCTGCACCACATCCTGGACGCCCAGAAG
ATGCTGTGGAACCACAGGGACAGGAACCTGCCTCCTCTGGCCCCTCTGGGCCCCCACCACCATCACCACC
ATTGAGTCTAGACACGTGATTAATTAAGGATCCCCCGACCTCGACCTCTGGCTAATAAAGGAAATTTATT
TTCATTGCAATAGTGTGTTGGAATTTTTTGTGTCTCTCACTCGGAAGGACATATGGGAGGGCAAATCATT
TGGTCGAGATCCCTCGGAGATCTCTAGCTAGAGGATCGATCCCCGCCCCGGACGAACTAAACCTGACTAC
GACATCTCTGCCCCTTCTTCGCGGGGCAGTGCATGTAATCCCTTCAGTTGGTTGGTACAACTTGCCAACT
GGGCCCTGTTCCACATGTGACACGGGGGGGGACCAAACACAAAGGGGTTCTCTGACTGTAGTTGACATCC
TTATAAATGGATGTGCACATTTGCCAACACTGAGTGGCTTTCATCCTGGAGCAGACTTTGCAGTCTGTGG
ACTGCAACACAACATTGCCTTTATGTGTAACTCTTGGCTGAAGCTCTTACACCAATGCTGGGGGACATGT
ACCTCCCAGGGGCCCAGGAAGACTACGGGAGGCTACACCAACGTCAATCAGAGGGGCCTGTGTAGCTACC
GATAAGCGGACCCTCAAGAGGGCATTAGCAATAGTGTTTATAAGGCCCCCTTGTTAACCCTAAACGGGTA
GCATATGCTTCCCGGGTAGTAGTATATACTATCCAGACTAACCCTAATTCAATAGCATATGTTACCCAAC
GGGAAGCATATGCTATCGAATTAGGGTTAGTAAAAGGGTCCTAAGGAACAGCGATATCTCCCACCCCATG
AGCTGTCACGGTTTTATTTACATGGGGTCAGGATTCCACGAGGGTAGTGAACCATTTTAGTCACAAGGGC
AGTGGCTGAAGATCAAGGAGCGGGCAGTGAACTCTCCTGAATCTTCGCCTGCTTCTTCATTCTCCTTCGT
TTAGCTAATAGAATAACTGCTGAGTTGTGAACAGTAAGGTGTATGTGAGGTGCTCGAAAACAAGGTTTCA
GGTGACGCCCCCAGAATAAAATTTGGACGGGGGGTTCAGTGGTGGCATTGTGCTATGACACCAATATAAC
CCTCACAAACCCCTTGGGCAATAAATACTAGTGTAGGAATGAAACATTCTGAATATCTTTAACAATAGAA
ATCCATGGGGTGGGGACAAGCCGTAAAGACTGGATGTCCATCTCACACGAATTTATGGCTATGGGCAACA
CATAATCCTAGTGCAATATGATACTGGGGTTATTAAGATGTGTCCCAGGCAGGGACCAAGACAGGTGAAC
CATGTTGTTACACTCTATTTGTAACAAGGGGAAAGAGAGTGGACGCCGACAGCAGCGGACTCCACTGGTT
GTCTCTAACACCCCCGAAAATTAAACGGGGCTCCACGCCAATGGGGCCCATAAACAAAGACAAGTGGCCA
CTCTTTTTTTTGAAATTGTGGAGTGGGGGCACGCGTCAGCCCCCACACGCCGCCCTGCGGTTTTGGACTG
TAAAATAAGGGTGTAATAACTTGGCTGATTGTAACCCCGCTAACCACTGCGGTCAAACCACTTGCCCACA
AAACCACTAATGGCACCCCGGGGAATACCTGCATAAGTAGGTGGGCGGGCCAAGATAGGGGCGCGATTGC
TGCGATCTGGAGGACAAATTACACACACTTGCGCCTGAGCGCCAAGCACAGGGTTGTTGGTCCTCATATT
CACGAGGTCGCTGAGAGCACGGTGGGCTAATGTTGCCATGGGTAGCATATACTACCCAAATATCTGGATA
GCATATGCTATCCTAATCTATATCTGGGTAGCATAGGCTATCCTAATCTATATCTGGGTAGCATATGCTA
TCCTAATCTATATCTGGGTAGTATATGCTATCCTAATTTATATCTGGGTAGCATAGGCTATCCTAATCTA
TATCTGGGTAGCATATGCTATCCTAATCTATATCTGGGTAGTATATGCTATCCTAATCTGTATCCGGGTA
GCATATGCTATCCTAATAGAGATTAGGGTAGTATATGCTATCCTAATTTATATCTGGGTAGCATATACTA
CCCAAATATCTGGATAGCATATGCTATCCTAATCTATATCTGGGTAGCATATGCTATCCTAATCTATATC
TGGGTAGCATAGGCTATCCTAATCTATATCTGGGTAGCATATGCTATCCTAATCTATATCTGGGTAGTAT
ATGCTATCCTAATTTATATCTGGGTAGCATAGGCTATCCTAATCTATATCTGGGTAGCATATGCTATCCT
AATCTATATCTGGGTAGTATATGCTATCCTAATCTGTATCCGGGTAGCATATGCTATCCTCATGATAAGC
TGTCAAACATGAGAATTTTCTTGAAGACGAAAGGGCCTCGTGATACGCCTATTTTTATAGGTTAATGTCA
TGATAATAATGGTTTCTTAGACGTCAGGTGGCACTTTTCGGGGAAATGTGCGCGGAACCCCTATTTGTTT
ATTTTTCTAAATACATTCAAATATGTATCCGCTCATGAGACAATAACCCTGATAAATGCTTCAATAATAT
TGAAAAAGGAAGAGTATGAGTATTCAACATTTCCGTGTCGCCCTTATTCCCTTTTTTGCGGCATTTTGCC
TTCCTGTTTTTGCTCACCCAGAAACGCTGGTGAAAGTAAAAGATGCTGAAGATCAGTTGGGTGCACGAGT
GGGTTACATCGAACTGGATCTCAACAGCGGTAAGATCCTTGAGAGTTTTCGCCCCGAAGAACGTTTTCCA
ATGATGAGCACTTTTAAAGTTCTGCTATGTGGCGCGGTATTATCCCGTGTTGACGCCGGGCAAGAGCAAC
TCGGTCGCCGCATACACTATTCTCAGAATGACTTGGTTGAGTACTCACCAGTCACAGAAAAGCATCTTAC
GGATGGCATGACAGTAAGAGAATTATGCAGTGCTGCCATAACCATGAGTGATAACACTGCGGCCAACTTA
CTTCTGACAACGATCGGAGGACCGAAGGAGCTAACCGCTTTTTTGCACAACATGGGGGATCATGTAACTC
GCCTTGATCGTTGGGAACCGGAGCTGAATGAAGCCATACCAAACGACGAGCGTGACACCACGATGCCTGC
AGCAATGGCAACAACGTTGCGCAAACTATTAACTGGCGAACTACTTACTCTAGCTTCCCGGCAACAATTA
ATAGACTGGATGGAGGCGGATAAAGTTGCAGGACCACTTCTGCGCTCGGCCCTTCCGGCTGGCTGGTTTA
TTGCTGATAAATCTGGAGCCGGTGAGCGTGGGTCTCGCGGTATCATTGCAGCACTGGGGCCAGATGGTAA
GCCCTCCCGTATCGTAGTTATCTACACGACGGGGAGTCAGGCAACTATGGATGAACGAAATAGACAGATC
GCTGAGATAGGTGCCTCACTGATTAAGCATTGGTAACTGTCAGACCAAGTTTACTCATATATACTTTAGA
TTGATTTAAAACTTCATTTTTAATTTAAAAGGATCTAGGTGAAGATCCTTTTTGATAATCTCATGACCAA
AATCCCTTAACGTGAGTTTTCGTTCCACTGAGCGTCAGACCCCGTAGAAAAGATCAAAGGATCTTCTTGA
GATCCTTTTTTTCTGCGCGTAATCTGCTGCTTGCAAACAAAAAAACCACCGCTACCAGCGGTGGTTTGTT
TGCCGGATCAAGAGCTACCAACTCTTTTTCCGAAGGTAACTGGCTTCAGCAGAGCGCAGATACCAAATAC
TGTTCTTCTAGTGTAGCCGTAGTTAGGCCACCACTTCAAGAACTCTGTAGCACCGCCTACATACCTCGCT
CTGCTAATCCTGTTACCAGTGGCTGCTGCCAGTGGCGATAAGTCGTGTCTTACCGGGTTGGACTCAAGAC
GATAGTTACCGGATAAGGCGCAGCGGTCGGGCTGAACGGGGGGTTCGTGCACACAGCCCAGCTTGGAGCG
AACGACCTACACCGAACTGAGATACCTACAGCGTGAGCTATGAGAAAGCGCCACGCTTCCCGAAGGGAGA
AAGGCGGACAGGTATCCGGTAAGCGGCAGGGTCGGAACAGGAGAGCGCACGAGGGAGCTTCCAGGGGGAA
ACGCCTGGTATCTTTATAGTCCTGTCGGGTTTCGCCACCTCTGACTTGAGCGTCGATTTTTGTGATGCTC
GTCAGGGGGGCGGAGCCTATGGAAAAACGCCAGCAACGCGGCCTTTTTACGGTTCCTGGCCTTTTGCTGG
CCTTTTGCTCACATGTTCTTTCCTGCGTTATCCCCTGATTCTGTGGATAACCGTATTACCGCCTTTGAGT
GAGCTGATACCGCTCGCCGCAGCCGAACGACCGAGCGCAGCGAGTCAGTGAGCGAGGAAGCGGAAGAGCG
CCCAATACGCAAACCGCCTCTCCCCGCGCGTTGGCCGATTCATTAATGCAGCTGGCACGACAGGTTTCCC
GACTGGAAAGCGGGCAGTGAGCGCAACGCAATTAATGTGAGTTAGCTCACTCATTAGGCACCCCAGGCTT
TACACTTTATGCTTCCGGCTCGTATGTTGTGTGGAATTGTGAGCGGATAACAATTTCACACAGGAAACAG
CTATGACCATGATTACGCCAAGCTCTAGCTAGAGGTCGACCAATTCTCATGTTTGACAGCTTATCATCGC
AGATCCGGGCAACGTTGTTGCCATTGCTGCAGGCGCAGAACTGGTAGGTATGGAAGATCTATACATTGAA
TCAATATTGGCAATTAGCCATATTAGTCATTGGTTATATAGCATAAATCAATATTGGCTATTGGCCATTG
CATACGTTGTATCTATATCATAATATGTACATTTATATTGGCTCATGTCCAATATGACCGC
