>Addgene plasmid #50806 | MSRP4-bio-His | addgene partial sequence | sequence record 78600 | EBVori-F 5'-CCACTCAGTGTTGGCAAATG-3'
AAGAACCCCTTTGTGTTTGGTCCCCCCCCGTGTCACATGTGGAACAGGGCCCAGTTGGCAAGTTGTACCA
ACCAACTGAAGGGATTACATGCACTGCCCCGCGAAGAAGGGGCAGAGATGTCGTAGTCAGGTTTAGTTCG
TCCGGGGCGGGGATCGATCCTCTAGCTAGAGATCTCCGAGGGATCTCGACCAAATGATTTGCCCTCCCAT
ATGTCCTTCCGAGTGAGAGACACAAAAAATTCCAACACACTATTGCAATGAAAATAAATTTCCTTTATTA
GCCAGAGGTCGAGGTCGGGGGATCCTTAATTAATCACGTGTCTAGACTCAATGGTGGTGATGGTGGTGGG
GGCCCAGAGGGGCCAGAGGAGGCAGGTTCCTGTCCCTGTGGTTCCACAGCATCTTCTGGGCGTCCAGGAT
GTGGTGCAGGCTGCCGGAATTCAACCCTTTGGATAAAACCTGGATCTTGGAGTCCATCTTGACCTCTTCA
CCTTCACTCAGTAGACATTGCCACACCCCTGCTTCAGGGGCCTGCACTTGAATCACTTTCTCCTGCCTGG
AGACCCTGGCCTCCTGATTCTCCTGCTTCAAGATCAGTCTCATCTTGGGTGAGGTGGGTCCCATCACCTC
ACAGGTCAAAGTGTTGCTGTCGGGCTGAGTCACTTTCATCACCACCAGGTTCACTTCCTGATACAGTATC
CCTCTGTCCAGAGTCAGGGTCAGGTTGCCAGAACCAGCAAACTGAAGGGAGACCTGGGGTATCTGAAGGG
TGAGTGGGAGCGTTTCGGACAGCTGGAACTTGGGGTTGCTAGTAGACTTCTGCACAGACACCTTTTGGTT
CTTTA
