>Addgene plasmid #50806 | MSRP4-bio-His | addgene partial sequence | sequence record 79443 | CMV-F 5'-CGCAAATGGGCGGTAGGCGTG-3'
ACCGTCAGATCCTCACTCTCTTCCGCATCGCTGTCTGCGAGGGCCAGCTGTTGGGCTCGCGGTTGAGGAC
AAACTCTTCGCGGTCTTTCCAGTACTCTTGGATCGGAAACCCGTCGGCCTCCGAACGGTACTCCGCCACC
GAGGGACCTGAGCGAGTCCGCATCGACCGGATCGGAAAACCTCTCGAGAAAGGCGTCTAACCAGTCACAG
TCGCAAGGTAGGCTGAGCACCGTGGCGGGCGGCAGCGGGTGGCGGTCGGGGTTGTTTCTGGCGGAGGTGC
TGCTGATGATGTAATTAAAGTAGGCGGTCTTGAGACGGCGGATGGTCGAGGTGAGGTGTGGCAGGCTTGA
GATCCAGCTGTTGGGGTGAGTACTCCCTCTCAAAAGCGGGCATTACTTCTGCGCTAAGATTGTCAGTTTC
CAAAAACGAGGAGGATTTGATATTCACCTGGCCCGATCTGGCCATACACTTGAGTGACAATGACATCCAC
TTTGCCTTTCTCTCCACAGGTGTCCACTCCCAGGTCCAAGTTTGCCACCATGGAGTTTCAGACCCAGGTA
CTCATGTCCCTGCTGCTCTGCATGTCTGGTGCGGCCGCAGACAAGAACACCTTCCCCAAAGAGATCATCG
AGTACGAGAAGGACCTGGAACTGGCCAAGATCAAAGAGAAGCTGCAGAACCTGAACGACATCATCGTGGA
CAAGCTGATCGAGAGCTTCAAGGACAACGTGGACGTGCTGAAAGTGATCATCCAGGAACTCGAGAAAGAA
AAAGAGAAAGA
